>Addgene plasmid #148736 | pnEA-NpH-DmCaf40_25-291-Y139DG146W_AF | addgene full sequence | sequence record 381964 | Addgene NGS Result
TTCTTGAAGACGAAAGGGCCTCGTGATACGCCTATTTTTATAGGTTAATGTCATGATAATAATGGTTTCT
TAGACGTCAGGTGGCACTTTTCGGGGAAATGTGCGCGGAACCCCTATTTGTTTATTTTTCTAAATACATT
CAAATATGTATCCGCTCATGAGACAATAACCCTGATAAATGCTTCAATAATATTGAAAAAGGAAGAGTAT
GAGTATTCAACATTTCCGTGTCGCCCTTATTCCCTTTTTTGCGGCATTTTGCCTTCCTGTTTTTGCTCAC
CCAGAAACGCTGGTGAAAGTAAAAGATGCTGAAGATCAGTTGGGTGCACGAGTGGGTTACATCGAACTGG
ATCTCAACAGCGGTAAGATCCTTGAGAGTTTTCGCCCCGAAGAACGTTTTCCAATGATGAGCACTTTTAA
AGTTCTGCTATGTGGCGCGGTATTATCCCGTGTTGACGCCGGGCAAGAGCAACTCGGTCGCCGCATACAC
TATTCTCAGAATGACTTGGTTGAGTACTCACCAGTCACAGAAAAGCATCTTACGGATGGCATGACAGTAA
GAGAATTATGCAGTGCTGCCATAACCATGAGTGATAACACTGCGGCCAACTTACTTCTGACAACGATCGG
AGGACCGAAGGAGCTAACCGCTTTTTTGCACAACATGGGGGATCATGTAACTCGCCTTGATCGTTGGGAA
CCGGAGCTGAATGAAGCCATACCAAACGACGAGCGTGACACCACGATGCCTGCAGCAATGGCAACAACGT
TGCGCAAACTATTAACTGGCGAACTACTTACTCTAGCTTCCCGGCAACAATTAATAGACTGGATGGAGGC
GGATAAAGTTGCAGGACCACTTCTGCGCTCGGCCCTTCCGGCTGGCTGGTTTATTGCTGATAAATCTGGA
GCCGGTGAGCGTGGGTCTCGCGGTATCATTGCAGCACTGGGGCCAGATGGTAAGCCCTCCCGTATCGTAG
TTATCTACACGACGGGGAGTCAGGCAACTATGGATGAACGAAATAGACAGATCGCTGAGATAGGTGCCTC
ACTGATTAAGCATTGGTAACTGTCAGACCAAGTTTACTCATATATACTTTAGATTGATTTAAAACTTCAT
TTTTAATTTAAAAGGATCTAGGTGAAGATCCTTTTTGATAATCTCATGACCAAAATCCCTTAACGTGAGT
TTTCGTTCCACTGAGCGTCAGACCCCGTAGAAAAGATCAAAGGATCTTCTTGAGATCCTTTTTTTCTGCG
CGTAATCTGCTGCTTGCAAACAAAAAAACCACCGCTACCAGCGGTGGTTTGTTTGCCGGATCAAGAGCTA
CCAACTCTTTTTCCGAAGGTAACTGGCTTCAGCAGAGCGCAGATACCAAATACTGTCCTTCTAGTGTAGC
CGTAGTTAGGCCACCACTTCAAGAACTCTGTAGCACCGCCTACATACCTCGCTCTGCTAATCCTGTTACC
AGTGGCTGCTGCCAGTGGCGATAAGTCGTGTCTTACCGGGTTGGACTCAAGACGATAGTTACCGGATAAG
GCGCAGCGGTCGGGCTGAACGGGGGGTTCGTGCACACAGCCCAGCTTGGAGCGAACGACCTACACCGAAC
TGAGATACCTACAGCGTGAGCTATGAGAAAGCGCCACGCTTCCCGAAGGGAGAAAGGCGGACAGGTATCC
GGTAAGCGGCAGGGTCGGAACAGGAGAGCGCACGAGGGAGCTTCCAGGGGGAAACGCCTGGTATCTTTAT
AGTCCTGTCGGGTTTCGCCACCTCTGACTTGAGCGTCGATTTTTGTGATGCTCGTCAGGGGGGCGGAGCC
TATGGAAAAACGCCAGCAACGCGGCCTTTTTACGGTTCCTGGCCTTTTGCTGGCCTTTTGCTCACATGTT
CTTTCCTGCGTTATCCCCTGATTCTGTGGATAACCGTATTACCGCCTTTGAGTGAGCTGATACCGCTCGC
CGCAGCCGAACGACCGAGCGCAGCGAGTCAGTGAGCGAGGAAGCGGAAGAGCGCCTGATGCGGTATTTTC
TCCTTACGCATCTGTGCGGTATTTCACACCGCAATGGTGCACTCTCAGTACAATCTGCTCTGATGCCGCA
TAGTTAAGCCAGTATACACTCCGCTATCGCTACGTGACTGGGTCATGGCTGCGCCCCGACACCCGCCAAC
ACCCGCTGACGCGCCCTGACGGGCTTGTCTGCTCCCGGCATCCGCTTACAGACAAGCTGTGACCGTCTCC
GGGAGCTGCATGTGTCAGAGGTTTTCACCGTCATCACCGAAACGCGCGAGGCAGCTGCGGTAAAGCTCAT
CAGCGTGGTCGTGAAGCGATTCACAGATGTCTGCCTGTTCATCCGCGTCCAGCTCGTTGAGTTTCTCCAG
AAGCGTTAATGTCTGGCTTCTGATAAAGCGGGCCATGTTAAGGGCGGTTTTTTCCTGTTTGGTCACTGAT
GCCTCCGTGTAAGGGGGATTTCTGTTCATGGGGGTAATGATACCGATGAAACGAGAGAGGATGCTCACGA
TACGGGTTACTGATGATGAACATGCCCGGTTACTGGAACGTTGTGAGGGTAAACAACTGGCGGTATGGAT
GCGGCGGGACCAGAGAAAAATCACTCAGGGTCAATGCCAGCGCTTCGTTAATACAGATGTAGGTGTTCCA
CAGGGTAGCCAGCAGCATCCTGCGATGCAGATCCGGAACATAATGGTGCAGGGCGCTGACTTCCGCGTTT
CCAGACTTTACGAAACACGGAAACCGAAGACCATTCATGTTGTTGCTCAGGTCGCAGACGTTTTGCAGCA
GCAGTCGCTTCACGTTCGCTCGCGTATCGGTGATTCATTCTGCTAACCAGTAAGGCAACCCCGCCAGCCT
AGCCGGGTCCTCAACGACAGGAGCACGATCATGCGCACCCGTGGCCAGGACCCAACGCTGCCCGAGATGC
GCCGCGTGCGGCTGCTGGAGATGGCGGACGCGATGGATATGTTCTGCCAAGGGTTGGTTTGCGCATTCAC
AGTTCTCCGCAAGAATTGATTGGCTCCAATTCTTGGAGTGGTGAATCCGTTAGCGAGGTGCCGCCGGCTT
CCATTCAGGTCGAGGTGGCCCGGCTCCATGCACCGCGACGCAACGCGGGGAGGCAGACAAGGTATAGGGC
GGCGCCTACAATCCATGCCAACCCGTTCCATGTGCTCGCCGAGGCGGCATAAATCGCCGTGACGATCAGC
GGTCCAATGATCGAAGTTAGGCTGGTAAGAGCCGCGAGCGATCCTTGAAGCTGTCCCTGATGGTCGTCAT
CTACCTGCCTGGACAGCATGGCCTGCAACGCGGGCATCCCGATGCCGCCGGAAGCGAGAAGAATCATAAT
GGGGAAGGCCATCCAGCCTCGCGTCGCGAACGCCAGCAAGACGTAGCCCAGCGCGTCGGCCGCCATGCCG
GCGATAATGGCCTGCTTCTCGCCGAAACGTTTGGTGGCGGGACCAGTGACGAAGGCTTGAGCGAGGGCGT
GCAAGATTCCGAATACCGCAAGCGACAGGCCGATCATCGTCGCGCTCCAGCGAAAGCGGTCCTCGCCGAA
AATGACCCAGAGCGCTGCCGGCACCTGTCCTACGAGTTGCATGATAAAGAAGACAGTCATAAGTGCGGCG
ACGATAGTCATGCCCCGCGCCCACCGGAAGGAGCTGACTGGGTTGAAGGCTCTCAAGGGCATCGGTCGAG
ATCCCGGTGCCTAATGAGTGAGCTAACTTACATTAATTGCGTTGCGCTCACTGCCCGCTTTCCAGTCGGG
AAACTGTCGTGCCAGCTGCATTAATGAATCGGCCAACGCGCGGGGAGAGGCGGTTTGCGTATTGGGCGCC
AGGGTGGTTTTTCTTTTCACCAGTGAGACGGGCAACAGCTGATTGCCCTTCACCGCCTGGCCCTGAGAGA
GTTGCAGCAAGCGGTCCACGCTGGTTTGCCCCAGCAGGCGAAAATCCTGTTTGATGGTGGTTAACGGCGG
GATATAACATGAGCTGTCTTCGGTATCGTCGTATCCCACTACCGAGATATCCGCACCAACGCGCAGCCCG
GACTCGGTAATGGCGCGCATTGCGCCCAGCGCCATCTGATCGTTGGCAACCAGCATCGCAGTGGGAACGA
TGCCCTCATTCAGCATTTGCATGGTTTGTTGAAAACCGGACATGGCACTCCAGTCGCCTTCCCGTTCCGC
TATCGGCTGAATTTGATTGCGAGTGAGATATTTATGCCAGCCAGCCAGACGCAGACGCGCCGAGACAGAA
CTTAATGGGCCCGCTAACAGCGCGATTTGCTGGTGACCCAATGCGACCAGATGCTCCACGCCCAGTCGCG
TACCGTCTTCATGGGAGAAAATAATACTGTTGATGGGTGTCTGGTCAGAGACATCAAGAAATAACGCCGG
AACATTAGTGCAGGCAGCTTCCACAGCAATGGCATCCTGGTCATCCAGCGGATAGTTAATGATCAGCCCA
CTGACGCGTTGCGCGAGAAGATTGTGCACCGCCGCTTTACAGGCTTCGACGCCGCTTCGTTCTACCATCG
ACACCACCACGCTGGCACCCAGTTGATCGGCGCGAGATTTAATCGCCGCGACAATTTGCGACGGCGCGTG
CAGGGCCAGACTGGAGGTGGCAACGCCAATCAGCAACGACTGTTTGCCCGCCAGTTGTTGTGCCACGCGG
TTGGGAATGTAATTCAGCTCCGCCATCGCCGCTTCCACTTTTTCCCGCGTTTTCGCAGAAACGTGGCTGG
CCTGGTTCACCACGCGGGAAACGGTCTGATAAGAGACACCGGCATACTCTGCGACATCGTATAACGTTAC
TGGTTTCACATTCACCACCCTGAATTGACTCTCTTCCGGGCGCTATCATGCCATACCGCGAAAGGTTTTG
CGCCATTCGATGGTGTCCGGGATCTCGACGCTCTCCCTTATGCGACTCCTGCATTAGGAAGCAGCCCAGT
AGTAGGTTGAGGCCGTTGAGCACCGCCGCCGCAAGGAATGGTGCATGCAAGGAGATGGCGCCCAACAGTC
CCCCGGCCACGGGGCCTGCCACCATACCCACGCCGAAACAAGCGCTCATGAGCCCGAAGTGGCGAGCCCG
ATCTTCCCCATCGGTGATGTCGGCGATATAGGCGCCAGCAACCGCACCTGTGGCGCCGGTGATGCCGGCC
ACGATGCGTCCGGCGTAGAGGATCGAGATCTCGATCCCGCGAAATTAATACGACTCACTATAGGGGAATT
GTGAGCGGATAACAATTCCCCACTAGTAATAATTTTGTTTAACTTTAAGAAGGAGATATACCATGGGCAG
CAGCCATCATCATCATCATCACAGCAGCGGTACCGGCAGCGGCCTGGAAGTTCTGTTCCAGGGGCCCCAT
ATGGAGCAGGAGAAGGTGTACCAGTGGATCAATGAGCTGGCCCATCCGGACACGCGTGAAACCGCTCTGC
TCGAGCTAAGCAAGAAGCGTGAGACGGACCTGGCCCCCATGCTGTGGAACAGCTTCGGGACCGCCTGCGC
CCTGTTGCAGGAGATTGTTAACATCTACCCATCGATAACGCCGCCCACTTTGACGGCCCACCAGTCGAAC
CGCGTGTGCAACGCCCTGGCGCTGCTGCAGTGCGTCGCCTCGCACCCGGAGACTCGCACGGCCTTCCTGC
AGGCCCAGATACCGCTGTACTTGTACCCTTTCTTGTCGACCACGTCCAAGACCAGGCCCTTCGAGGATTT
GCGCCTGACCAGTTTGTGGGTGATTGGTGCTCTGGTCAAGACCGACGAACAGGAGGTGATCACCTTTCTG
CTGACCACCGAGATCGTGCCCCTTTGTCTGAGCATCATGGACAGCGGATCGGAGCTGAGCAAGACTGTGG
CCACTTTCATCATCCAGAAGATCCTGCTCGATGAGTCGGGTCTGTCGTACATCTGCCAGACCTACGAACG
CTTTTCGCACGTGGCCATCACCCTGGGCAAAATGGTCATCCAGCTGGCGAAGGATCCATGCGCCCGGCTG
TTGAAGCATGTGGTGCGCTGCTATCTGCGTCTTTCGGACAATACACGCGCTCGCAAGGCCCTGGGACAGT
GTCTGCCCGATCAGCTGCGTGACGGCACCTTTGCGCTGTGCCTGCAAGAGGACAAGTCGACCAAGCAGTG
GCTGCAGATGCTGCTCAAGAACCTGGAACTCGGCTAATTCTAGAGCTAGCCCTAGGAGATCCGGCTGCTA
ACAAAGCCCGAAAGGAAGCTGAGTTGGCTGCTGCCACCGCTGAGCAATAACTAGCATAACCCCTTGGGGC
CTCTAAACGGGTCTTGAGGGGTTTTTTGCTGAAAGGAGGAACTATATCCGGATATCCCGCAAGAGGCCCG
GCAGTACCGGCATAACCAAGCCTATGCCTACAGCATCCAGGGTGACGGTGCCGAGGATGACGATGAGCGC
ATTGTTAGATTTCATACACGGTGCCTGACTGCGTTAGCAATTTAACTGTGATAAACTACCGCATTAAAGC
TTATCGATGATAAGCTGTCAAACATGAGAA
Features (pLannotate 1.2.2; 20 found; start..end, strand, type, name):
    104..208     +  promoter       AmpR promoter: bla
    209..1069    +  CDS            AmpR: β-lactamase; bla; confers resistance to ampicillin, carbenicillin, and related antibiotics
   1240..1828    +  rep_origin     ori: high-copy-number ColE1/pMB1/pBR322/pUC origin of replication
   2014..2153    -  misc_feature   bom: basis of mobility region from pBR322
   2255..2446    -  CDS            rop: Rop protein, which maintains plasmids at low copy number; rop
   2463..2843    +  CDS            YPB1_ECOLX: Protein predicted: Swiss-Prot protein existence level 4. From Escherichia coli.
   3085..3709    -  CDS            TcR (fragment): tetracycline efflux protein; tet; confers resistance to tetracycline
   3724..3745    -  protein_bind   CAP binding site: CAP binding activates transcription in the presence of cAMP. E. coli catabolite activator protein
   3758..4839    -  CDS            lacI: lac repressor; lacI; The lac repressor binds to the lac operator to inhibit transcription in E. coli. This inhibition can be relieved by adding lactose or isopropyl-β-D-thiogalactopyranoside (IPTG).
   4840..4917    -  promoter       lacI promoter: lacI
   4925..5204    -  CDS            TcR (fragment): tetracycline efflux protein; tet; confers resistance to tetracycline
   5226..5244    +  promoter       T7 promoter: promoter for bacteriophage T7 RNA polymerase
   5245..5269    +  protein_bind   lac operator: The lac repressor binds to the lac operator to inhibit transcription in E. coli. This inhibition can be relieved by adding lactose or isopropyl-β-D-thiogalactopyranoside (IPTG). lac repressor encoded by lacI
   5284..5306    +  RBS            RBS: efficient ribosome binding site from bacteriophage T7 gene 10 (Olins and Rangwala, 1989)
   5325..5341    +  CDS            capTEV™ (fragment): composite tag for in vivo biotinylation, TEV protease cleavage, and 6xHis tagging
   5388..6194    +  CDS            CNOT9 (fragment): CNOT9_HUMAN - Also known as RCD1, RQCD1. Experimental evidence at protein level: Swiss-Prot protein existence level 1. Component of the CCR4-NOT complex which is one of the major cellular mRNA deadenylases and is linked to various cellular processes including bulk mRNA degradation, miRNA-mediated repression, translational repression during translational initiation and general transcription regulation. Additional complex functions may be a consequence of its influence on mRNA expression. Involved in down- regulation of MYB- and JUN-dependent transcription. May play a role in cell differentiatio
   6224..6273    +  CDS            SET1 (fragment): solubility-enhancement tag derived from T7 phage gene 10B
   6281..6328    +  terminator     T7 terminator: transcription terminator for bacteriophage T7 RNA polymerase
   6351..6455    -  CDS            TcR (fragment): tetracycline efflux protein; tet; confers resistance to tetracycline
   6503..6531    -  promoter       tet promoter: E. coli promoter for tetracycline efflux protein gene
