[The description below was written by a language model from this plasmid's Addgene catalogue record and pLannotate feature annotations shown in this document.]
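Description:
pnEA-NpH-DmCaf40_25-291-Y139DG146W_AF is a bacterial expression plasmid of about 6.5 kb for producing a mutant fragment of Drosophila melanogaster CAF40 (gene Rcd-1), a subunit of the CCR4-NOT deadenylase complex. The catalogue lists the backbone as unknown, but the annotated features show a pBR322/pET-like architecture. It has a ColE1/pMB1-type origin together with the bom mobility region and the rop gene, which is consistent with the recorded low copy number, and an ampicillin resistance gene (bla) under its own promoter for selection. Several disrupted tetracycline-resistance fragments and a tet promoter appear to be non-functional remnants of the parental vector.

The expression cassette consists of a T7 promoter followed by a lac operator, the phage T7 gene 10 ribosome binding site, the coding region and a T7 terminator. A lacI gene with its own promoter supplies the repressor, so expression is IPTG-inducible in hosts that provide T7 RNA polymerase. A short match to a His/TEV-type composite tag lies just upstream of the insert, suggesting an N-terminal histidine tag, although the record does not define the tag or any cleavage site explicitly. The insert spans residues 25–291 and carries the Y139D and G146W substitutions. The annotation tool labels it by similarity to the human orthologue CNOT9, but the catalogue identifies it as the fly protein. A brief match to a T7 gene 10-derived sequence downstream of the insert is probably vector-derived.

The associated study concerns the direct binding of Bag-of-marbles to CAF40 in mRNA repression, so this recombinant mutant protein was presumably made for interaction or structural experiments. The record does not state the specific effect of the mutations.
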