Addgene plasmid #148736: pnEA-NpH-DmCaf40_25-291-Y139DG146W_AF
Purpose: Bacterial Expression of DmCaf40_25-291-Y139DG146W
Depositing lab: Elisa Izaurralde. Depositing organization: Max Planck Institute for Developmental Biology. Publication: Drosophila Bag-of-marbles directly interacts with the CAF40 subunit of the CCR4-NOT complex to elicit repression of mRNA targets. Sgromo A, Raisch T, Backhaus C, Keskeny C, Alva V, Weichenrieder O, Izaurralde E. RNA. 2018 Mar;24(3):381-395. doi: 10.1261/rna.064584.117. Epub 2017 Dec 18. PubMed 29255063.
Backbone
  Vector backbone: Unknown
  Vector type: Bacterial Expression
Growth in bacteria
  Bacterial resistance: Ampicillin, 100 μg/mL
  Growth temperature: 37°C
  Growth strain: DH5alpha
  Copy number: Low Copy
Gene/Insert
  Gene/Insert name: DmCaf40_25-291-Y139DG146W
  Species: D. melanogaster (fly)
  Entrez Gene: Rcd-1 (a.k.a. Dmel_CG14213, CAF40, CG14213, Caf40, Dmel\CG14213, Drcd-1)
  Cloning method: Unknown
Terms and licenses: Academic/Nonprofit Terms; Industry Terms: Not Available to Industry
Depositor comments: ORF extracted from NCBI: NM_167675.1. Plasmids from this collection were made available to the research community and donated after the lab closed. Please note that the sequence provided by the depositing laboratory may be theoretical/predicted or based on Sanger sequencing results. There may be discrepancies between sequencing results obtained by Addgene and the depositor sequence. If an Addgene verified sequence is not available, please contact before placing your order to request that our lab fully sequence the plasmid.
How to cite: pnEA-NpH-DmCaf40_25-291-Y139DG146W_AF was a gift from Elisa Izaurralde (Addgene plasmid # 148736 ; http://n2t.net/addgene:148736 ; RRID:Addgene_148736)
